>Addgene plasmid #200901 | pSL3402 (pTnsABf_Pse) | addgene full sequence | sequence record 393120 | Addgene NGS Result
GCGTCAATACGGGATAATACCGCGCCACATAGCAGAACTTTAAAAGTGCTCATCATTGGAAAACGTTCTT
CGGGGCGAAAACTCTCAAGGATCTTACCGCTGTTGAGATCCAGTTCGATGTAACCCACTCGTGCACCCAA
CTGATCTTCAGCATCTTTTACTTTCACCAGCGTTTCTGGGTGAGCAAAAACAGGAAGGCAAAATGCCGCA
AAAAAGGGAATAAGGGCGACACGGAAATGTTGAATACTCATACTCTTCCTTTTTCAATATTATTGAAGCA
TTTATCAGGGTTATTGTCTCATGAGCGGATACATATTTGAATGTATTTAGAAAAATAAACAAATAGGGGT
TCCGCGCACATTTCCCCGAAAAGTGCCACCTGACGTCGACGGATCGGGAGATCTCCCGATCCCCTATGGT
GCACTCTCAGTACAATCTGCTCTGATGCCGCATAGTTAAGCCAGTATCTGCTCCCTGCTTGTGTGTTGGA
GGTCGCTGAGTAGTGCGCGAGCAAAATTTAAGCTACAACAAGGCAAGGCTTGACCGACAATTGCATGAAG
AATCTGCTTAGGGTTAGGCGTTTTGCGCTGCTTCGCGATGTACGGGCCAGATATACGCGTTGACATTGAT
TATTGACTAGTTATTAATAGTAATCAATTACGGGGTCATTAGTTCATAGCCCATATATGGAGTTCCGCGT
TACATAACTTACGGTAAATGGCCCGCCTGGCTGACCGCCCAACGACCCCCGCCCATTGACGTCAATAATG
ACGTATGTTCCCATAGTAACGCCAATAGGGACTTTCCATTGACGTCAATGGGTGGAGTATTTACGGTAAA
CTGCCCACTTGGCAGTACATCAAGTGTATCATATGCCAAGTACGCCCCCTATTGACGTCAATGACGGTAA
ATGGCCCGCCTGGCATTATGCCCAGTACATGACCTTATGGGACTTTCCTACTTGGCAGTACATCTACGTA
TTAGTCATCGCTATTACCATGGTGATGCGGTTTTGGCAGTACATCAATGGGCGTGGATAGCGGTTTGACT
CACGGGGATTTCCAAGTCTCCACCCCATTGACGTCAATGGGAGTTTGTTTTGGCACCAAAATCAACGGGA
CTTTCCAAAATGTCGTAACAACTCCGCCCCATTGACGCAAATGGGCGGTAGGCGTGTACGGTGGGAGGTC
TATATAAGCAGAGCTCTCTGGCTAACTAGAGAACCCACTGCTTACTGGCTTATCGAAATTAATACGACTC
ACTATAGGGAGACCCAAGCTGGCTAGCGTTTAAACTTAAGCTTGGTACCGCCACCATGTACATCAGAAAC
CTGAGAAAGCCTTCTCCAAACAAGAACGTGTTCAAGTTCGCCTCCACCAAGGTGTCCAGCGTGGTGATGT
GCGAGAGCAGCCTGGAGTTCGACGCCTGCTTCCACCACGAGTACAACGACCTTATCGAGTCTTTCGGCAG
CCAACCTGAGGGCTTCAAATACGAGTTCATGGGCAAGTCCCTGCCTTATACACCTGATGCCCTGATCAGC
TACACCGATAAGACACAGAAATACCACGAGTACAAGCCCTACTCTAAGATCGCCAGCCCTCTGTTCCGGG
CTGAATTTGCCGCCAAGCGGGCCGCTTCTCTGAAACTGGGAATCGACCTGGTCCTGGTGACCGACAGACA
GATCAGAGTGAACCCTATCCTGAACAATCTGAAGCTGCTGCATAGATACAGCGGCGTGTACGGCATCAGC
GGCATCCAGAAGGAACTGCTGAGCTTTATCCACAAAAGCGGCGTTATCAAGCTGAATGACATCAGCAGCC
AGGTGGGAATCCCCATCGGCGAAACCCGGAGCTTCCTGTTTGGCCTCATGCACAAGGGCCTGGTGAAGGC
CGACCTGGGCTGTGATGACCTGACCAACAACCCCACCCTGTGGGCCACACCTGGCAGCGGCTCCGGAAAA
CGGACAGCCGACGGAAGCGAGTTCGAGTCACCAAAGAAGAAGCGGAAAGTCGGATCCGGCTCTGGAGGCA
TGACCGATTTCTTTAACGAGTTCGACGAGAGCCTGGTGCCCCTGAAGCCTCAGACCCCAACACAGTACGT
GAAGCTGGACGATGCCAACCTGATCCAGCGGGATCTGGACACCTTCTCCGATACCTTCAAGAATCAGGCC
CTGCAGAGATATAAGCTGATCTCCACCATCGACAAGAAGCTGTCTAGGGGCTGGACACAGCGCAACCTGG
ACCCCATCCTGGACGAGCTGTTCAAGGGCGGCGACGTGGTGAGGCCTAATTGGCGCACAGTGGCCCGGTG
GAGAAAGAAGTACATCGAGTCTAACGGCGATATCGCCAGCCTGGCCGACAAGAATCACAAGATGGGCAAC
AGGACCAATCGCATCAAGGGCGACGATAAGTTCTTTGATAAGGCCCTGGAGCGGTTCCTGGACGCCAAGA
GACCTACAATCGCCACCGCCTATCAGTACTATAAGGATCTGATCGTGATCGAGAACGAGTCCATCGTGGA
GGGCAAGATCCCAATCATCTCTTACAACGCCTTTAATAAGAGGATCAAGGCCATCCCACCTTATGCAGTG
GCAGTGGCACGCCACGGCAAGTTCAAGGCCGACCAGTGGTTTGCATACTGCGCAGCACACGTGCCACCAA
CCAGAATCCTGGAGCGGGTGGAGATCGATCACACACCCCTGGACCTGATCCTGCTGGACGATGAGCTGCT
GATCCCAATCGGCAGGCCCTATCTGACACTGCTGATCGACGTGTTCAGCGGCTGCGTGCTGGGCTTTCAC
CTGAGCTACAAGAGCCCTTCCTACGTGAGCGCCGCAAAGGCAATCACCCACGCCATCAAGCCAAAGTCCC
TGGATGCCCTGAACATCGAGCTGCAGAATGACTGGCCCTGCTTCGGCAAGTTTGAGAACCTGGTGGTGGA
CAATGGCGCCGAGTTCTGGTCTAAGAACCTGGAGCACGCCTGTCAGAGCGCCGGCATCAACATCCAGTAC
AATCCTGTGAGGAAGCCCTGGCTGAAGCCCTTTATCGAGCGGTTCTTCGGCGTGATGAACGAGTACTTCC
TGCCCGAGCTGCCTGGCAAGACCTTTTCTAATATCCTGGAGAAGGAGGAGTATAAGCCCGAGAAGGACGC
CATCATGCGGTTCAGCACATTTGTGGAGGAGTTCCACAGATGGATCGCCGACGTGTACCACCAGGACTCT
AATAGCCGGGAGACCAGAATCCCTATCAAGAGGTGGCAGCAGGGCTTCGATGCCTATCCTCCACTGACCA
TGAACGAGGAGGAGGAGACAAGGTTTTCCATGCTGATGCGCATCTCCGACTCTAGGACCCTGACACGCAA
TGGCTTTAAGTACCAGGAGCTGATGTATGATTCTACCGCCCTGGCCGACTACCGCAAGCACTATCCACAG
ACAAAGGAGACCGTGAAGAAGCTGATCAAGGTGGACCCCGACGATATCAGCAAAATCTACGTGTACCTGG
AGGAGCTGGAGTCCTACCTGGAGGTGCCTTGCACAGATCCAACCGGCTACACAGACGGCCTGAGCATCTA
TGAGCACAAGACCATCAAGAAGATCAACCGGGAAGTGATCAGAGAGAGCAAGGACTCCCTGGGCCTGGCC
AAGGCAAGGATGGCCATCCACGAGAGAGTGAAGCAGGAGCAGGAGGTGTTCATCGAGTCCAAGACCAAGG
CCAAGATCACAGCCGTGAAGAAGCAGGCCCAGATCGCCGATGTGAGCAATACCGGCACATCCACCATCAA
GGTGTCTGAGGAGAGCGCCGCACCAGTGCAGAAGCACATCTCCAACGACAATTCTGACGATTGGGACGAT
GACCTGGAGGCCTTTGAGTGATCTAGAGGGCCCGTTTAAACCCGCTGATCAGCCTCGACTGTGCCTTCTA
GTTGCCAGCCATCTGTTGTTTGCCCCTCCCCCGTGCCTTCCTTGACCCTGGAAGGTGCCACTCCCACTGT
CCTTTCCTAATAAAATGAGGAAATTGCATCGCATTGTCTGAGTAGGTGTCATTCTATTCTGGGGGGTGGG
GTGGGGCAGGACAGCAAGGGGGAGGATTGGGAAGACAATAGCAGGCATGCTGGGGATGCGGTGGGCTCTA
TGGCTTCTGAGGCGGAAAGAACCAGCTGGGGCTCTAGGGGGTATCCCC
[124 nt withheld, positions 4179-4302]
C
[91 nt withheld, positions 4304-4394]
A
[49 nt withheld, positions 4396-4444]
CCTTTGACGTTGGAGTCCACGTTCTTT
[37 nt withheld, positions 4472-4508]
ACCCTATCTCGGTCTATTCTTTTGATTTATAAGGGATTTTGCCGATTTCGGCCTATTGGTTAAAAAATGA
GCTGATTTAACAAAAATTTAACGCGAATTAATTCTGTGGAATGTGTGTCAGTTAGGGTGTGGAAAGTCCC
CAGGCTCCCCAGCAGGCAGAAGTATGCAAAGCATGCATCTCAATTAGTCAGCAACCAGGTGTGGAAAGTC
CCCAGGCTCCCCAGCAGGCAGAAGTATGCAAAGCATGCATCTCAATTAGTCAGCAACCATAGTCCCGCCC
CTAACTCCGCCCATCCCGCCCCTAACTCCGCCCAGTTCCGCCCATTCTCCGCCCCATGGCTGACTAATTT
TTTTTATTTATGCAGAGGCCGAGGCCGCCTCTGCCTCTGAGCTATTCCAGAAGTAGTGAGGAGGCTTTTT
TGGAGGCCTAGGCTTTTGCAAAAAGCTCCCGGGAGCTTGTATATCCATTTTCGGATCTGATCAAGAGACA
GGATGAGGATCGTTTCGCATGATTGAACAAGATGGATTGCACGCAGGTTCTCCGGCCGCTTGGGTGGAGA
GGCTATTCGGCTATGACTGGGCACAACAGACAATCGGCTGCTCTGATGCCGCCGTGTTCCGGCTGTCAGC
GCAGGGGCGCCCGGTTCTTTTTGTCAAGACCGACCTGTCCGGTGCCCTGAATGAACTGCAGGACGAGGCA
GCGCGGCTATCGTGGCTGGCCACGACGGGCGTTCCTTGCGCAGCTGTGCTCGACGTTGTCACTGAAGCGG
GAAGGGACTGGCTGCTATTGGGCGAAGTGCCGGGGCAGGATCTCCTGTCATCTCACCTTGCTCCTGCCGA
GAAAGTATCCATCATGGCTGATGCAATGCGGCGGCTGCATACGCTTGATCCGGCTACCTGCCCATTCGAC
CACCAAGCGAAACATCGCATCGAGCGAGCACGTACTCGGATGGAAGCCGGTCTTGTCGATCAGGATGATC
TGGACGAAGAGCATCAGGGGCTCGCGCCAGCCGAACTGTTCGCCAGGCTCAAGGCGCGCATGCCCGACGG
CGAGGATCTCGTCGTGACCCATGGCGATGCCTGCTTGCCGAATATCATGGTGGAAAATGGCCGCTTTTCT
GGATTCATCGACTGTGGCCGGCTGGGTGTGGCGGACCGCTATCAGGACATAGCGTTGGCTACCCGTGATA
TTGCTGAAGAGCTTGGCGGCGAATGGGCTGACCGCTTCCTCGTGCTTTACGGTATCGCCGCTCCCGATTC
GCAGCGCATCGCCTTCTATCGCCTTCTTGACGAGTTCTTCTGAGCGGGACTCTGGGGTTCGAAATGACCG
ACCAAGCGACGCCCAACCTGCCATCACGAGATTTCGATTCCACCGCCGCCTTCTATGAAAGGTTGGGCTT
CGGAATCGTTTTCCGGGACGCCGGCTGGATGATCCTCCAGCGCGGGGATCTCATGCTGGAGTTCTTCGCC
CACCCCAACTTGTTTATTGCAGCTTATAATGGTTACAAATAAAGCAATAGCATCACAAATTTCACAAATA
AAGCATTTTTTTCACTGCATTCTAGTTGTGGTTTGTCCAAACTCATCAATGTATCTTATCATGTCTGTAT
ACCGTCGACCTCTAGCTAGAGCTTGGCGTAATCATGGTCATAGCTGTTTCCTGTGTGAAATTGTTATCCG
CTCACAATTCCACACAACATACGAGCCGGAAGCATAAAGTGTAAAGCCTGGGGTGCCTAATGAGTGAGCT
AACTCACATTAATTGCGTTGCGCTCACTGCCCGCTTTCCAGTCGGGAAACCTGTCGTGCCAGCTGCATTA
ATGAATCGGCCAACGCGCGGGGAGAGGCGGTTTGCGTATTGGGCGCTCTTCCGCTTCCTCGCTCACTGAC
TCGCTGCGCTCGGTCGTTCGGCTGCGGCGAGCGGTATCAGCTCACTCAAAGGCGGTAATACGGTTATCCA
CAGAATCAGGGGATAACGCAGGAAAGAACATGTGAGCAAAAGGCCAGCAAAAGGCCAGGAACCGTAAAAA
GGCCGCGTTGCTGGCGTTTTTCCATAGGCTCCGCCCCCCTGACGAGCATCACAAAAATCGACGCTCAAGT
CAGAGGTGGCGAAACCCGACAGGACTATAAAGATACCAGGCGTTTCCCCCTGGAAGCTCCCTCGTGCGCT
CTCCTGTTCCGACCCTGCCGCTTACCGGATACCTGTCCGCCTTTCTCCCTTCGGGAAGCGTGGCGCTTTC
TCATAGCTCACGCTGTAGGTATCTCAGTTCGGTGTAGGTCGTTCGCTCCAAGCTGGGCTGTGTGCACGAA
CCCCCCGTTCAGCCCGACCGCTGCGCCTTATCCGGTAACTATCGTCTTGAGTCCAACCCGGTAAGACACG
ACTTATCGCCACTGGCAGCAGCCACTGGTAACAGGATTAGCAGAGCGAGGTATGTAGGCGGTGCTACAGA
GTTCTTGAAGTGGTGGCCTAACTACGGCTACACTAGAAGAACAGTATTTGGTATCTGCGCTCTGCTGAAG
CCAGTTACCTTCGGAAAAAGAGTTGGTAGCTCTTGATCCGGCAAACAAACCACCGCTGGTAGCGGTGGTT
TTTTTGTTTGCAAGCAGCAGATTACGCGCAGAAAAAAAGGATCTCAAGAAGATCCTTTGATCTTTTCTAC
GGGGTCTGACGCTCAGTGGAACGAAAACTCACGTTAAGGGATTTTGGTCATGAGATTATCAAAAAGGATC
TTCACCTAGATCCTTTTAAATTAAAAATGAAGTTTTAAATCAATCTAAAGTATATATGAGTAAACTTGGT
CTGACAGTTACCAATGCTTAATCAGTGAGGCACCTATCTCAGCGATCTGTCTATTTCGTTCATCCATAGT
TGCCTGACTCCCCGTCGTGTAGATAACTACGATACGGGAGGGCTTACCATCTGGCCCCAGTGCTGCAATG
ATACCGCGAGACCCACGCTCACCGGCTCCAGATTTATCAGCAATAAACCAGCCAGCCGGAAGGGCCGAGC
GCAGAAGTGGTCCTGCAACTTTATCCGCCTCCATCCAGTCTATTAATTGTTGCCGGGAAGCTAGAGTAAG
TAGTTCGCCAGTTAATAGTTTGCGCAACGTTGTTGCCATTGCTACAGGCATCGTGGTGTCACGCTCGTCG
TTTGGTATGGCTTCATTCAGCTCCGGTTCCCAACGATCAAGGCGAGTTACATGATCCCCCATGTTGTGCA
AAAAAGCGGTTAGCTCCTTCGGTCCTCCGATCGTTGTCAGAAGTAAGTTGGCCGCAGTGTTATCACTCAT
GGTTATGGCAGCACTGCATAATTCTCTTACTGTCATGCCATCCGTAAGATGCTTTTCTGTGACTGGTGAG
TACTCAACCAAGTCATTCTGAGAATAGTGTATGCGGCGACCGAGTTGCTCTTGCCCG
Features (pLannotate 1.2.2; 19 found; start..end, strand, type, name):
    252..356     -  promoter       AmpR promoter: bla
    415..467     -  misc_feature   bom (fragment): basis of mobility region from pBR322
    622..1001    +  enhancer       CMV enhancer: human cytomegalovirus immediate early enhancer
   1002..1205    +  promoter       CMV promoter: human cytomegalovirus (CMV) immediate early promoter
   1201..1234    +  LTR            5' LTR (truncated) (fragment): truncated 5' long terminal repeat (LTR) from HIV-1
   1250..1268    +  promoter       T7 promoter: promoter for bacteriophage T7 RNA polymerase
   3909..4133    +  polyA_signal   bGH poly(A) signal: bovine growth hormone polyadenylation signal
   4137..4158    +  promoter       SV40 promoter (fragment): SV40 enhancer and early promoter
   4179..4607    +  rep_origin     f1 ori (sequence partly withheld): f1 bacteriophage origin of replication; arrow indicates direction of (+) strand synthesis
   4621..4950    +  promoter       SV40 promoter: SV40 enhancer and early promoter
   5017..5808    +  CDS            neo: KKA2_KLEPN - Also known as kan, nptII. Experimental evidence at protein level: Swiss-Prot protein existence level 1. Resistance to kanamycin, neomycin, paromomycin, ribostamycin, butirosin and gentamicin B. From Klebsiella pneumoniae.
   5832..5990    +  CDS            ble (fragment): BLE_KLEPN - Experimental evidence at protein level: Swiss-Prot protein existence level 1. Binding protein with a strong affinity to the bleomycin family of antibiotics. Binds to CL990; an antimitotic-antibiotic compound. From Klebsiella pneumoniae.
   5985..6106    +  polyA_signal   SV40 poly(A) signal: SV40 polyadenylation signal
   6179..6195    -  protein_bind   lac operator: The lac repressor binds to the lac operator to inhibit transcription in E. coli. This inhibition can be relieved by adding lactose or isopropyl-β-D-thiogalactopyranoside (IPTG). lac repressor encoded by lacI
   6203..6233    -  promoter       lac promoter: promoter for the E. coli lac operon
   6248..6269    -  protein_bind   CAP binding site: CAP binding activates transcription in the presence of cAMP. E. coli catabolite activator protein
   6282..6374    -  CDS            lacI (fragment): lac repressor; lacI; The lac repressor binds to the lac operator to inhibit transcription in E. coli. This inhibition can be relieved by adding lactose or isopropyl-β-D-thiogalactopyranoside (IPTG).
   6557..7145    -  rep_origin     ori: high-copy-number ColE1/pMB1/pBR322/pUC origin of replication
   7316..251     -  CDS            AmpR (across the origin): β-lactamase; bla; confers resistance to ampicillin, carbenicillin, and related antibiotics
