[The description below was written by a language model from this plasmid's Addgene catalogue record and pLannotate feature annotations shown in this document.]
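Description:
pSL3402 (pTnsABf_Pse) is a mammalian expression plasmid built on the pcDNA3.1 backbone that produces a human codon-optimized fusion of the TnsA and TnsB transposase subunits from Pseudoalteromonas sp. S983. It is propagated in E. coli as a high-copy plasmid through a ColE1/pUC-type origin and selected with ampicillin via the β-lactamase gene and its native promoter. An f1 phage origin is also present. As is typical of pcDNA3.1, the backbone carries an SV40 early promoter driving a neomycin/kanamycin phosphotransferase gene followed by an SV40 polyadenylation signal, which could in principle support G418 selection in mammalian cells, although the record does not say this is used. Short annotated fragments (bom, ble, lacI, lac promoter/operator, a truncated HIV-1 LTR match) appear to be backbone remnants or incidental similarity hits rather than functional parts.

The expression cassette consists of the CMV immediate-early enhancer and promoter, a T7 promoter just downstream, and a bovine growth hormone polyadenylation signal. The roughly 2.6 kb interval between the T7 promoter and the bGH signal is unannotated in the automatically generated feature table and is where the PseTnsA-TnsB coding sequence, inserted by Gibson assembly, presumably lies. According to the catalogue entry, the two proteins are joined into a single polypeptide with a nuclear localization signal placed internally between them, directing the fusion to the nucleus. TnsA and TnsB together form the transposase of Tn7-like elements. This plasmid supplies that component of a CRISPR-associated transposase system for RNA-guided DNA integration in human cells without double-strand breaks. The other components that such a system requires are not encoded on this plasmid.
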