Addgene plasmid #200901: pSL3402 (pTnsABf_Pse)
Purpose: Expresses human codon-optimized Pseudoalteromonas TnsA-TnsB fusion from a CMV promoter.
Depositing lab: Samuel H. Sternberg. Depositing organization: Columbia University. Publication: Targeted DNA integration in human cells without double-strand breaks using CRISPR-associated transposases. Lampe GD, King RT, Halpin-Healy TS, Klompe SE, Hogan MI, Vo PLH, Tang S, Chavez A, Sternberg SH. Nat Biotechnol. 2023 Mar 29. doi: 10.1038/s41587-023-01748-1. PubMed 36991112.
Backbone
  Vector backbone: pcDNA3.1
  Vector type: Mammalian Expression
Growth in bacteria
  Bacterial resistance: Ampicillin, 100 μg/mL
  Growth temperature: 37°C
  Growth strain: DH5alpha
  Copy number: High Copy
Gene/Insert
  Gene/Insert name: PseTnsA-TnsB
  Species: Pseudoalteromonas sp. S983
  Tag / fusion protein: Internal NLS between TnsA-TnsB fusion (N terminal on insert)
  Cloning method: Gibson Cloning
Terms and licenses: Academic/Nonprofit Terms; Industry Terms: Not Available to Industry
How to cite: pSL3402 (pTnsABf_Pse) was a gift from Samuel H. Sternberg (Addgene plasmid # 200901 ; http://n2t.net/addgene:200901 ; RRID:Addgene_200901)
